>Addgene plasmid #121897 | PCRII apoBa | addgene full sequence | sequence record 243558 | Addgene NGS Result
CAGGAAACAGCTATGACCATGATTACGCCAAGCTATTTAGGTGACACTATAGAATACTCAAGCTATGCAT
CAAGCTTGGTACCGAGCTCGGATCCACTAGTAACGGCCGCCAGTGTGCTGGAATTCGGCTTTCAGTTTCC
CGTCCCTCACGACATACGCTGGGCATTGACATTGCAAGCCAGACATTTTCTGATGTGAGCTTTCGCTATG
CATCACACAACAATGGGATCACGTCTTCAGTATCCTCACCAGCAGCTGGATTCATTGGGTTCCAGTTCAC
TAGGAGGTCACCATCTCAGTTTTATGCAAAACTGTTCAGCAGATATTTGTCAACATCTGACAAGGACACA
GACCTCTTGAGTTTAAAGATGACTTTGAAGAACTCGGAAAAGCTGAGCGTTCAGGTTGGATATCATTTCA
GTGGACTCTCAGACATGATAAATGGCCTGAAAGACAGACTTCCTTCCATCTTAGCAGCACTTCAAAAGTT
CATAAACCAGTACCACATTGATCACCTTGGCATGGACATAAATCGTGCTGCCTTAAAGCTGAAGAACGCA
CTCTCCAATGGCATTGACAAAGCTTACTTGGAGATCCCTCGCATGTTCGATGCCACCCATACCTCATTCG
AGCAAGTCAAACAACACGGTAATAAGATGTGGAGGAAGATGTTGGAGAGCTTTCCCCAGGATGATCTTAA
GCCGAATTCTGCAGATATCCATCACACTGGCGGCCGCTCGAGCATGCATCTAGAGGGCCCAATTCGCCCT
ATAGTGAGTCGTATTACAATTCACTGGCCGTCGTTTTACAACGTCGTGACTGGGAAAACCCTGGCGTTAC
CCAACTTAATCGCCTTGCAGCACATCCCCCTTTCGCCAGCTGGCGTAATAGCGAAGAGGCCCGCACCGAT
CGCCCTTCCCAACAGTTGCGCAGCCTGAATGGCGAATGG
[124 nt withheld, positions 950-1073]
C
[91 nt withheld, positions 1075-1165]
A
[49 nt withheld, positions 1167-1215]
CCTTTGACGTTGGAGTCCACGTTCTTT
[37 nt withheld, positions 1243-1279]
ACCCTATCTCGGTCTATTCTTTTGATTTATAAGGGATTTTGCCGATTTCGGCCTATTGGTTAAAAAATGA
GCTGATTTAACAAAAATTTAACGCGAATTTTAACAAAATTCAGGGCGCAAGGGCTGCTAAAGGAAGCGGA
ACACGTAGAAAGCCAGTCCGCAGAAACGGTGCTGACCCCGGATGAATGTCAGCTACTGGGCTATCTGGAC
AAGGGAAAACGCAAGCGCAAAGAGAAAGCAGGTAGCTTGCAGTGGGCTTACATGGCGATAGCTAGACTGG
GCGGTTTTATGGACAGCAAGCGAACCGGAATTGCCAGCTGGGGCGCCCTCTGGTAAGGTTGGGAAGCCCT
GCAAAGTAAACTGGATGGCTTTCTTGCCGCCAAGGATCTGATGGCGCAGGGGATCAAGATCTGATCAAGA
GACAGGATGAGGATCGTTTCGCATGATTGAACAAGATGGATTGCACGCAGGTTCTCCGGCCGCTTGGGTG
GAGAGGCTATTCGGCTATGACTGGGCACAACAGACAATCGGCTGCTCTGATGCCGCCGTGTTCCGGCTGT
CAGCGCAGGGGCGCCCGGTTCTTTTTGTCAAGACCGACCTGTCCGGTGCCCTGAATGAACTGCAGGACGA
GGCAGCGCGGCTATCGTGGCTGGCCACGACGGGCGTTCCTTGCGCAGCTGTGCTCGACGTTGTCACTGAA
GCGGGAAGGGACTGGCTGCTATTGGGCGAAGTGCCGGGGCAGGATCTCCTGTCATCCCACCTTGCTCCTG
CCGAGAAAGTATCCATCATGGCTGATGCAATGCGGCGGCTGCATACGCTTGATCCGGCTACCTGCCCATT
CGACCACCAAGCGAAACATCGCATCGAGCGAGCACGTACTCGGATGGAAGCCGGTCTTGTCGATCAGGAT
GATCTGGACGAAGAGCATCAGGGGCTCGCGCCAGCCGAACTGTTCGCCAGGCTCAAGGCGCGCATGCCCG
ACGGCGAGGATCTCGTCGTGACCCATGGCGATGCCTGCTTGCCGAATATCATGGTGGAAAATGGCCGCTT
TTCTGGATTCATCGACTGTGGCCGGCTGGGTGTGGCGGACCGCTATCAGGACATAGCGTTGGCTACCCGT
GATATTGCTGAAGAGCTTGGCGGCGAATGGGCTGACCGCTTCCTCGTGCTTTACGGTATCGCCGCTCCCG
ATTCGCAGCGCATCGCCTTCTATCGCCTTCTTGACGAGTTCTTCTGAATTGAAAAAGGAAGAGTATGAGT
ATTCAACATTTCCGTGTCGCCCTTATTCCCTTTTTTGCGGCATTTTGCCTTCCTGTTTTTGCTCACCCAG
AAACGCTGGTGAAAGTAAAAGATGCTGAAGATCAGTTGGGTGCACGAGTGGGTTACATCGAACTGGATCT
CAACAGCGGTAAGATCCTTGAGAGTTTTCGCCCCGAAGAACGTTTTCCAATGATGAGCACTTTTAAAGTT
CTGCTATGTGGCGCGGTATTATCCCGTATTGACGCCGGGCAAGAGCAACTCGGTCGCCGCATACACTATT
CTCAGAATGACTTGGTTGAGTACTCACCAGTCACAGAAAAGCATCTTACGGATGGCATGACAGTAAGAGA
ATTATGCAGTGCTGCCATAACCATGAGTGATAACACTGCGGCCAACTTACTTCTGACAACGATCGGAGGA
CCGAAGGAGCTAACCGCTTTTTTGCACAACATGGGGGATCATGTAACTCGCCTTGATCGTTGGGAACCGG
AGCTGAATGAAGCCATACCAAACGACGAGCGTGACACCACGATGCCTGTAGCAATGGCAACAACGTTGCG
CAAACTATTAACTGGCGAACTACTTACTCTAGCTTCCCGGCAACAATTAATAGACTGGATGGAGGCGGAT
AAAGTTGCAGGACCACTTCTGCGCTCGGCCCTTCCGGCTGGCTGGTTTATTGCTGATAAATCTGGAGCCG
GTGAGCGTGGGTCTCGCGGTATCATTGCAGCACTGGGGCCAGATGGTAAGCCCTCCCGTATCGTAGTTAT
CTACACGACGGGGAGTCAGGCAACTATGGATGAACGAAATAGACAGATCGCTGAGATAGGTGCCTCACTG
ATTAAGCATTGGTAACTGTCAGACCAAGTTTACTCATATATACTTTAGATTGATTTAAAACTTCATTTTT
AATTTAAAAGGATCTAGGTGAAGATCCTTTTTGATAATCTCATGACCAAAATCCCTTAACGTGAGTTTTC
GTTCCACTGAGCGTCAGACCCCGTAGAAAAGATCAAAGGATCTTCTTGAGATCCTTTTTTTCTGCGCGTA
ATCTGCTGCTTGCAAACAAAAAAACCACCGCTACCAGCGGTGGTTTGTTTGCCGGATCAAGAGCTACCAA
CTCTTTTTCCGAAGGTAACTGGCTTCAGCAGAGCGCAGATACCAAATACTGTTCTTCTAGTGTAGCCGTA
GTTAGGCCACCACTTCAAGAACTCTGTAGCACCGCCTACATACCTCGCTCTGCTAATCCTGTTACCAGTG
GCTGCTGCCAGTGGCGATAAGTCGTGTCTTACCGGGTTGGACTCAAGACGATAGTTACCGGATAAGGCGC
AGCGGTCGGGCTGAACGGGGGGTTCGTGCACACAGCCCAGCTTGGAGCGAACGACCTACACCGAACTGAG
ATACCTACAGCGTGAGCTATGAGAAAGCGCCACGCTTCCCGAAGGGAGAAAGGCGGACAGGTATCCGGTA
AGCGGCAGGGTCGGAACAGGAGAGCGCACGAGGGAGCTTCCAGGGGGAAACGCCTGGTATCTTTATAGTC
CTGTCGGGTTTCGCCACCTCTGACTTGAGCGTCGATTTTTGTGATGCTCGTCAGGGGGGCGGAGCCTATG
GAAAAACGCCAGCAACGCGGCCTTTTTACGGTTCCTGGCCTTTTGCTGGCCTTTTGCTCACATGTTCTTT
CCTGCGTTATCCCCTGATTCTGTGGATAACCGTATTACCGCCTTTGAGTGAGCTGATACCGCTCGCCGCA
GCCGAACGACCGAGCGCAGCGAGTCAGTGAGCGAGGAAGCGGAAGAGCGCCCAATACGCAAACCGCCTCT
CCCCGCGCGTTGGCCGATTCATTAATGCAGCTGGCACGACAGGTTTCCCGACTGGAAAGCGGGCAGTGAG
CGCAACGCAATTAATGTGAGTTAGCTCACTCATTAGGCACCCCAGGCTTTACACTTTATGCTTCCGGCTC
GTATGTTGTGTGGAATTGTGAGCGGATAACAATTTCACA
Features (pLannotate 1.2.2; 13 found; start..end, strand, type, name):
     35..53      +  promoter       SP6 promoter: promoter for bacteriophage SP6 RNA polymerase
    768..786     -  promoter       T7 promoter: promoter for bacteriophage T7 RNA polymerase
    789..946     +  CDS            lacZα (fragment): LacZα fragment of β-galactosidase; lacZ fragment
    950..1378    +  rep_origin     f1 ori (sequence partly withheld): f1 bacteriophage origin of replication; arrow indicates direction of (+) strand synthesis
   1391..1690    +  CDS            tnpA (fragment): TN5P_ECOLX - Also known as tnp. Experimental evidence at protein level: Swiss-Prot protein existence level 1. Mediates transposition of transposon Tn5 by a 'cut and paste' mechanism. First, the monomeric transposase binds the 19 bp inverted DNA repeats flanking the transposon. Then, dimerization of the DNA- bound transposase creates a synaptic DNA complex. After nicking of the first DNA strand, excision of the transposon proceeds through a series of intermediates. The transposase then mediates the insertion of the transposon at a new site by strand transfer. The activity of the wild- type tran
   1722..2513    +  CDS            neo: KKA2_KLEPN - Also known as kan, nptII. Experimental evidence at protein level: Swiss-Prot protein existence level 1. Resistance to kanamycin, neomycin, paromomycin, ribostamycin, butirosin and gentamicin B. From Klebsiella pneumoniae.
   2517..2533    +  promoter       AmpR promoter (fragment): bla
   2534..3394    +  CDS            AmpR: β-lactamase; bla; confers resistance to ampicillin, carbenicillin, and related antibiotics
   3565..4153    +  rep_origin     ori: high-copy-number ColE1/pMB1/pBR322/pUC origin of replication
   4336..4428    +  CDS            lacI (fragment): lac repressor; lacI; The lac repressor binds to the lac operator to inhibit transcription in E. coli. This inhibition can be relieved by adding lactose or isopropyl-β-D-thiogalactopyranoside (IPTG).
   4441..4462    +  protein_bind   CAP binding site: CAP binding activates transcription in the presence of cAMP. E. coli catabolite activator protein
   4477..4507    +  promoter       lac promoter: promoter for the E. coli lac operon
   4515..4531    +  protein_bind   lac operator: The lac repressor binds to the lac operator to inhibit transcription in E. coli. This inhibition can be relieved by adding lactose or isopropyl-β-D-thiogalactopyranoside (IPTG). lac repressor encoded by lacI
