[The description below was written by a language model from this plasmid's Addgene catalogue record and pLannotate feature annotations shown in this document.]
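Description:
PCRII apoBa is a bacterial cloning plasmid built on the Invitrogen pCRII TOPO vector and carries a fragment of the zebrafish (Danio rerio) apolipoprotein B gene apoba. It serves as a template for making in situ hybridization probes. The plasmid is propagated in E. coli from a high-copy ColE1/pUC-type origin. It carries two selectable markers, a β-lactamase gene for ampicillin resistance and a neo/nptII gene for kanamycin resistance. The kanamycin gene is preceded by a remnant of Tn5 transposase sequence that reflects the origin of the cassette. An f1 phage origin is also present, which in principle allows single-stranded DNA production.

The apoBa fragment was introduced by TOPO cloning into the site that interrupts the lacZα reading frame. Upstream of this site lie the lac promoter, the lac operator and the CAP binding site, an arrangement normally used for blue/white screening of recombinants. The insert itself is not annotated in the feature table. It lies in the roughly 700 bp gap between the SP6 promoter and the oppositely oriented T7 promoter. The catalogue gives the insert size as 742 bp, whereas the difference between the stated backbone and total sizes is closer to 600 bp, and the record does not explain this difference.

Because the two phage promoters face inward across the insert, in vitro transcription from one produces antisense RNA and from the other produces the sense control. The record does not state the insert orientation, so it does not say which polymerase yields the antisense probe. The resulting labelled riboprobes are used to map apoBa mRNA expression in zebrafish embryos and larvae, as part of broader expression analyses of apolipoprotein genes.
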