Addgene plasmid #121897: PCRII apoBa
Purpose: Plasmid for making zebrafish apoBa in situ probe
Depositing lab: Steven Farber. Depositing organization: Carnegie Institution for Science. Publication: Zebrafish as a model for apolipoprotein biology: comprehensive expression analysis and a role for ApoA-IV in regulating food intake. Otis JP, Zeituni EM, Thierer JH, Anderson JL, Brown AC, Boehm ED, Cerchione DM, Ceasrine AM, Avraham-Davidi I, Tempelhof H, Yaniv K, Farber SA. Dis Model Mech. 2015 Mar;8(3):295-309. doi: 10.1242/dmm.018754. Epub 2015 Jan 29. PubMed 25633982.
Backbone
  Vector backbone: pCRII
  Backbone manufacturer: Invitrogen
  Backbone size w/o insert (bp): 3931
  Total vector size (bp): 4538
  Vector type: Unspecified
Growth in bacteria
  Bacterial resistance: Ampicillin and Kanamycin, 100 & 50 μg/mL
  Growth temperature: 37°C
  Growth strain: DH5alpha
  Copy number: Unknown
Gene/Insert
  Gene/Insert name: ApoBa
  Species: D. rerio (zebrafish)
  Insert size (bp): 742
  Entrez Gene: apoba (a.k.a. apob, im:6911942, wu:fb30e06)
  Cloning method: TOPO Cloning
  Sequencing primers: 5′ TCA GTT TCC CGT CCC TCA C; 3′ AAG ATC ATC CTG GGG AAA GC
Terms and licenses: Academic/Nonprofit Terms; Industry Terms: Not Available to Industry
How to cite: PCRII apoBa was a gift from Steven Farber (Addgene plasmid # 121897 ; http://n2t.net/addgene:121897 ; RRID:Addgene_121897)
